>Addgene plasmid #139323 | sgRNA BRCA2 E2772K | addgene full sequence | sequence record 275587 | Addgene NGS Result
AGGCTTTAAAGGAACCAATTCAGTCGACTGGATCCGGTACCAAGGTCGGGCAGGAAGAGGGCCTATTTCC
CATGATTCCTTCATATTTGCATATACGATACAAGGCTGTTAGAGAGATAATTAGAATTAATTTGACTGTA
AACACAAAGATATTAGTACAAAATACGTGACGTAGAAAGTAATAATTTCTTGGGTAGTTTGCAGTTTTAA
AATTATGTTTTAAAATGGACTATCATATGCTTACCGTAACTTGAAAGTATTTCGATTTCTTGGCTTTATA
TATCTTGTGGAAAGGACGAAACACCGAGACGATTAATGCGTCTCGTTTTAGAGCTAGAAATAGCAAGTTA
AAATAAGGCTAGTCCGTTATCAACTTGAAAAAGTGGCACCGAGTCGGTGCTTTTTTTAAGCTTGAGGGCC
TATTTCCCATGATTCCTTCATATTTGCATATACGATACAAGGCTGTTAGAGAGATAATTGGAATTAATTT
GACTGTAAACACAAAGATATTAGTACAAAATACGTGACGTAGAAAGTAATAATTTCTTGGGTAGTTTGCA
GTTTTAAAATTATGTTTTAAAATGGACTATCATATGCTTACCGTAACTTGAAAGTATTTCGATTTCTTGG
CTTTATATATCTTGTGGAAAGGACGAAACACCGGAGATTCTGGGGCTTCAAGGTTTTAGAGCTAGAAATA
GCAAGTTAAAATAAGGCTAGTCCGTTATCAACTTGAAAAAGTGGCACCGAGTCGGTGCTTTTTTTCTAGA
GAATTCCTCGAGGTACCTCTCTACATATGACATGTGAGCAAAAGGCCAGCAAAAGGCCAGGAACCGTAAA
AAGGCCGCGTTGCTGGCGTTTTTCCATAGGCTCCGCCCCCCTGACGAGCATCACAAAAATCGACGCTCAA
GTCAGAGGTGGCGAAACCCGACAGGACTATAAAGATACCAGGCGTTTCCCCCTGGAAGCTCCCTCGTGCG
CTCTCCTGTTCCGACCCTGCCGCTTACCGGATACCTGTCCGCCTTTCTCCCTTCGGGAAGCGTGGCGCTT
TCTCATAGCTCACGCTGTAGGTATCTCAGTTCGGTGTAGGTCGTTCGCTCCAAGCTGGGCTGTGTGCACG
AACCCCCCGTTCAGCCCGACCGCTGCGCCTTATCCGGTAACTATCGTCTTGAGTCCAACCCGGTAAGACA
CGACTTATCGCCACTGGCAGCAGCCACTGGTAACAGGATTAGCAGAGCGAGGTATGTAGGCGGTGCTACA
GAGTTCTTGAAGTGGTGGCCTAACTACGGCTACACTAGAAGAACAGTATTTGGTATCTGCGCTCTGCTGA
AGCCAGTTACCTTCGGAAAAAGAGTTGGTAGCTCTTGATCCGGCAAACAAACCACCGCTGGTAGCGGTGG
TTTTTTTGTTTGCAAGCAGCAGATTACGCGCAGAAAAAAAGGATCTCAAGAAGATCCTTTGATCTTTTCT
ACGGGGTCTGACGCTCAGTGGAACGAAAACTCACGTTAAGGGATTTTGGTCATGAGATTATCAAAAAGGA
TCTTCACCTAGATCCTTTTAAATTAAAAATGAAGTTTTAAATCAATCTAAAGTATATATGAGTAAACTTG
GTCTGACAGTTACCAATGCTTAATCAGTGAGGCACCTATCTCAGCGATCTGTCTATTTCGTTCATCCATA
GTTGCCTGACTCCCCGTCGTGTAGATAACTACGATACGGGAGGGCTTACCATCTGGCCCCAGTGCTGCAA
TGATACCGCGAGACCCACGCTCACCGGCTCCAGATTTATCAGCAATAAACCAGCCAGCCGGAAGGGCCGA
GCGCAGAAGTGGTCCTGCAACTTTATCCGCCTCCATCCAGTCTATTAATTGTTGCCGGGAAGCTAGAGTA
AGTAGTTCGCCAGTTAATAGTTTGCGCAACGTTGTTGCCATTGCTACAGGCATCGTGGTGTCACGCTCGT
CGTTTGGTATGGCTTCATTCAGCTCCGGTTCCCAACGATCAAGGCGAGTTACATGATCCCCCATGTTGTG
CAAAAAAGCGGTTAGCTCCTTCGGTCCTCCGATCGTTGTCAGAAGTAAGTTGGCCGCAGTGTTATCACTC
ATGGTTATGGCAGCACTGCATAATTCTCTTACTGTCATGCCATCCGTAAGATGCTTTTCTGTGACTGGTG
AGTACTCAACCAAGTCATTCTGAGAATAGTGTATGCGGCGACCGAGTTGCTCTTGCCCGGCGTCAATACG
GGATAATACCGCGCCACATAGCAGAACTTTAAAAGTGCTCATCATTGGAAAACGTTCTTCGGGGCGAAAA
CTCTCAAGGATCTTACCGCTGTTGAGATCCAGTTCGATGTAACCCACTCGTGCACCCAACTGATCTTCAG
CATCTTTTACTTTCACCAGCGTTTCTGGGTGAGCAAAAACAGGAAGGCAAAATGCCGCAAAAAAGGGAAT
AAGGGCGACACGGAAATGTTGAATACTCATACTCTTCCTTTTTCAATATTATTGAAGCATTTATCAGGGT
TATTGTCTCATGAGCGGATACATATTTGAATGTATTTAGAAAAATAAACAAATAGGGGTTCCGCGCACAT
TTCCCCGAAAAGTGCCACCTGACGTCGCTAGCTGTACAAAAAAGC
Features (pLannotate 1.2.2; 8 found; start..end, strand, type, name):
     57..297     +  promoter       U6 promoter: RNA polymerase III promoter for human U6 snRNA
    325..400     +  misc_RNA       gRNA scaffold: guide RNA scaffold for the Streptococcus pyogenes CRISPR/Cas9 system
    414..654     +  promoter       U6 promoter: RNA polymerase III promoter for human U6 snRNA
    683..758     +  misc_RNA       gRNA scaffold: guide RNA scaffold for the Streptococcus pyogenes CRISPR/Cas9 system
    861..1449    -  rep_origin     ori: high-copy-number ColE1/pMB1/pBR322/pUC origin of replication
   1620..2480    -  CDS            AmpR: β-lactamase; bla; confers resistance to ampicillin, carbenicillin, and related antibiotics
   2481..2585    -  promoter       AmpR promoter: bla
   2623..5       +  protein_bind   attB1 (fragment) (across the origin): mutant version of attB; recombination site for the Gateway® BP reaction BP Clonase™
