[The description below was written by a language model from this plasmid's Addgene catalogue record and pLannotate feature annotations shown in this document.]
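Description:
sgRNA BRCA2 E2772K is a small (about 2.6 kb) mammalian expression plasmid built on the B52 dual-guide backbone. It delivers a single guide RNA designed to introduce the E2772K substitution into human BRCA2 by base editing. It is propagated in E. coli through a high-copy ColE1/pUC-type origin and selected with ampicillin through a β-lactamase gene driven by its own bla promoter. The plasmid carries no mammalian selection marker, reporter or nuclease gene, so the base editor must be supplied from a separate construct.

The payload consists of two tandem guide expression units. Each has a human U6 RNA polymerase III promoter followed by a Streptococcus pyogenes Cas9 guide RNA scaffold. The 19-nucleotide BRCA2-targeting spacer was inserted at the BbsI cloning site, and both BbsI sites were destroyed in the process. The BsmBI site of the other unit remains open, so a second guide can be added for co-expression from the same plasmid. The record does not say which of the two annotated U6–scaffold units holds the BRCA2 spacer. A short attB1 Gateway recombination fragment spans the sequence origin and appears to be a remnant of the backbone's construction rather than a functional element.

When co-transfected into human cells with an SpCas9-derived base editor, the guide directs the editor to the BRCA2 locus to install the point mutation without a donor template or selectable marker. The plasmid comes from work on detecting marker-free precision genome edits, where defined BRCA2 variants of this kind can be generated and then tracked in cell populations.
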