Addgene plasmid #139323: sgRNA BRCA2 E2772K
Purpose: Plasmid expressing a sgRNA to introduce BRCA2 E2772K using base editing
Depositing lab: Alberto Ciccia. Depositing organization: Columbia University. Publication: Detection of Marker-Free Precision Genome Editing and Genetic Variation through the Capture of Genomic Signatures. Billon P, Nambiar TS, Hayward SB, Zafra MP, Schatoff EM, Oshima K, Dunbar A, Breinig M, Park YC, Ryu HS, Tschaharganeh DF, Levine RL, Baer R, Ferrando A, Dow LE, Ciccia A. Cell Rep. 2020 Mar 10;30(10):3280-3295.e6. doi: 10.1016/j.celrep.2020.02.068. PubMed 32160537.
Backbone
  Vector backbone: B52 (Addgene #100708)
  Backbone size w/o insert (bp): 2633
  Total vector size (bp): 2637
  Modifications to backbone: Insertion of the sgRNA at the BbsI cloning site. The BsmBI cloning site is still available to express a second sgRNA.
  Vector type: Mammalian Expression
Growth in bacteria
  Bacterial resistance: Ampicillin, 100 μg/mL
  Growth temperature: 37°C
  Growth strain: DH5alpha
  Copy number: Unknown
Gene/Insert
  Gene/Insert name: sgRNA to insert BRCA2 E2772K using base editing
  gRNA/shRNA sequence: GAGATTCTGGGGCTTCAAG
  Species: H. sapiens (human)
  Insert size (bp): 19
  Promoter: U6
  Cloning method: Restriction Enzyme; 5′ cloning site BbsI (destroyed during cloning); 3′ cloning site BbsI (destroyed during cloning)
  Sequencing primers: 5′ GAGGTACCTCGAGGAATTCTCTAGA
Terms and licenses: Academic/Nonprofit Terms; Industry Terms: Not Available to Industry
How to cite: sgRNA BRCA2 E2772K was a gift from Alberto Ciccia (Addgene plasmid # 139323 ; http://n2t.net/addgene:139323 ; RRID:Addgene_139323)
